>Addgene plasmid #55508 | mTFP1-SiT-N-15 | depositor partial sequence | sequence record 85914 | insert sequence
AGATCCGCTAGCGCTACCGGACTCAGATCTCGAGCTCGCCACCATGATTCACACCAACCTGAAGAAAAAG
TTCAGCTGCTGCGTCCTGGTCTTTCTTCTGTTTGCAGTCATCTGTGTGTGGAAGGAAAAGAAGAAAGGGA
GTTACTATGATTCCTTTAAATTGCAAACCAAGGAATTCCTGCAGTCGACGGTACCGCGGGCCCGGGATCC
ACCGGTCGCCACCATGGTGAGCAAGGGCGAGGAGACCACAATGGGCGTAATCAAGCCCGACATGAAGATC
AAGCTGAAGATGGAGGGCAACGTGAATGGCCACGCCTTCGTGATCGAGGGCGAGGGCGAGGGCAAGCCCT
ACGACGGCACCAACACCATCAACCTGGAGGTGAAGGAGGGAGCCCCCCTGCCCTTCTCCTACGACATTCT
GACCACCGCGTTCGCCTACGGCAACAGGGCCTTCACCAAGTACCCCGACGACATCCCCAACTACTTCAAG
CAGTCCTTCCCCGAGGGCTACTCTTGGGAGCGCACCATGACCTTCGAGGACAAGGGCATCGTGAAGGTGA
AGTCCGACATCTCCATGGAGGAGGACTCCTTCATCTACGAGATACACCTCAAGGGCGAGAACTTCCCCCC
CAACGGCCCCGTGATGCAGAAGAAGACCACCGGCTGGGACGCCTCCACCGAGAGGATGTACGTGCGCGAC
GGCGTGCTGAAGGGCGACGTCAAGCACAAGCTGCTGCTGGAGGGCGGCGGCCACCACCGCGTTGACTTCA
AGACCATCTACAGGGCCAAGAAGGCGGTGAAGCTGCCCGACTATCACTTTGTGGACCACCGCATCGAGAT
CCTGAACCACGACAAGGACTACAACAAGGTGACCGTTTACGAGAGCGCCGTGGCCCGCAACTCCACCGAC
GGCATGGACGAGCTGTACAAGTAAGCGGCCGCGACTCTAGATCATAATCAGCCATACCACATT
