[The description below was written by a language model from this plasmid's Addgene catalogue record.]
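Description:
mTFP1-SiT-N-15 is a mammalian expression plasmid built on the mTFP1-N1 backbone (about 4.75 kb without the insert), an N1-style fusion vector in which a gene of interest is placed upstream of the fluorescent protein so that the tag sits at the C terminus of the product. It is maintained in E. coli as a high-copy plasmid under kanamycin selection, and the backbone also carries a neomycin resistance marker that allows G418 selection of stably transfected mammalian cells. No feature table accompanies the record, so the origin of replication and the exact layout of the resistance cassette are not stated. The listed sequencing primers do indicate an SV40 polyadenylation signal downstream of the fusion.

The insert is a fragment of human sialyltransferase (SiT, gene ST6GAL1) encoding only amino acids 1–45, expressed from the CMV promoter and fused in frame to mTFP1, a monomeric teal fluorescent protein derived from Clavularia cyan fluorescent protein with excitation at 462 nm and emission at 492 nm. ST6GAL1 is a type II membrane glycosyltransferase resident in the Golgi, and its N-terminal portion is commonly used as a Golgi retention signal. Here it serves as a targeting sequence that directs mTFP1 to the Golgi and trans-Golgi network rather than providing enzymatic activity. The "15" in the name probably refers to the length of the linker between the targeting sequence and the fluorescent protein, but the record does not confirm this. The construct is intended as a localization marker for fluorescence imaging of the Golgi/TGN in mammalian cells, for example in multicolour experiments alongside fluorophores with other spectra.
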