Addgene plasmid #55508: mTFP1-SiT-N-15
Purpose: Localization: Golgi TGN, Excitation: 462, Emission: 492
Depositing lab: Michael Davidson. Depositing organization: Florida State University, Tallahassee. Publication: Hue-shifted monomeric variants of Clavularia cyan fluorescent protein: identification of the molecular determinants of color and applications in fluorescence imaging. Ai HW, Olenych SG, Wong P, Davidson MW, Campbell RE. BMC Biol. 2008 Mar 6;6:13. doi: 10.1186/1741-7007-6-13. PubMed 18325109.
Backbone
  Vector backbone: mTFP1-N1
  Backbone size w/o insert (bp): 4750
  Vector type: Mammalian Expression
  Selectable markers: Neomycin (select with G418)
Growth in bacteria
  Bacterial resistance: Kanamycin, 50 μg/mL
  Growth temperature: 37°C
  Growth strain: DH5alpha
  Copy number: High Copy
Gene/Insert
  Gene/Insert name: SiT (alt name: NM_173216.2)
  Species: H. sapiens (human)
  Mutation: aa 1-45 of SiT
  Entrez Gene: ST6GAL1 (a.k.a. CDw75, SIAT1, ST6GalI, ST6N)
  Promoter: CMV
  Tag / fusion protein: mTFP1 (C terminal on backbone)
  Cloning method: Unknown
  Sequencing primers: 5′ CMV-F; 3′ SV40pA-R
Terms and licenses: Academic/Nonprofit Terms; Industry Terms: Not Available to Industry
Depositor comments: . Excitation = 462; Emission = 492
How to cite: mTFP1-SiT-N-15 was a gift from Michael Davidson (Addgene plasmid # 55508 ; http://n2t.net/addgene:55508 ; RRID:Addgene_55508)
